>Addgene plasmid #77957 | ZAP70 gRNA (BRDN0001145290) | addgene full sequence | sequence record 188728 | Addgene Assembled Sequence
CCCGGGTGCAAAGATGGATAAAGTTTTAAACAGAGAGGAATCTTTGCAGCTAATGGACCTTCTAGGTCTT
GAAAGGAGTGGGAATTGGCTCCGGTGCCCGTCAGTGGGCAGAGCGCACATCGCCCACAGTCCCCGAGAAG
TTGGGGGGAGGGGTCGGCAATTGATCCGGTGCCTAGAGAAGGTGGCGCGGGGTAAACTGGGAAAGTGATG
TCGTGTACTGGCTCCGCCTTTTTCCCGAGGGTGGGGGAGAACCGTATATAAGTGCAGTAGTCGCCGTGAA
CGTTCTTTTTCGCAACGGGTTTGCCGCCAGAACACAGGTAAGTGCCGTGTGTGGTTCCCGCGGGCCTGGC
CTCTTTACGGGTTATGGCCCTTGCGTGCCTTGAATTACTTCCACCTGGCTGCAGTACGTGATTCTTGATC
CCGAGCTTCGGGTTGGAAGTGGGTGGGAGAGTTCGAGGCCTTGCGCTTAAGGAGCCCCTTCGCCTCGTGC
TTGAGTTGAGGCCTGGCCTGGGCGCTGGGGCCGCCGCGTGCGAATCTGGTGGCACCTTCGCGCCTGTCTC
GCTGCTTTCGATAAGTCTCTAGCCATTTAAAATTTTTGATGACCTGCTGCGACGCTTTTTTTCTGGCAAG
ATAGTCTTGTAAATGCGGGCCAAGATCTGCACACTGGTATTTCGGTTTTTGGGGCCGCGGGCGGCGACGG
GGCCCGTGCGTCCCAGCGCACATGTTCGGCGAGGCGGGGCCTGCGAGCGCGGCCACCGAGAATCGGACGG
GGGTAGTCTCAAGCTGGCCGGCCTGCTCTGGTGCCTGGCCTCGCGCCGCCGTGTATCGCCCCGCCCTGGG
CGGCAAGGCTGGCCCGGTCGGCACCAGTTGCGTGAGCGGAAAGATGGCCGCTTCCCGGCCCTGCTGCAGG
GAGCTCAAAATGGAGGACGCGGCGCTCGGGAGAGCGGGCGGGTGAGTCACCCACACAAAGGAAAAGGGCC
TTTCCGTCCTCAGCCGTCGCTTCATGTGACTCCACGGAGTACCGGGCGCCGTCCAGGCACCTCGATTAGT
TCTCGAGCTTTTGGAGTACGTCGTCTTTAGGTTGGGGGGAGGGGTTTTATGCGATGGAGTTTCCCCACAC
TGAGTGGGTGGAGACTGAAGTTAGGCCAGCTTGGCACTTGATGTAATTCTCCTTGGAATTTGCCCTTTTT
GAGTTTGGATCTTGGTTCATTCTCAAGCCTCAGACAGTGGTTCAAAGTTTTTTTCTTCCATTTCAGGTGT
CGTGACGTACGGCCACCATGACCGAGTACAAGCCCACGGTGCGCCTCGCCACCCGCGACGACGTCCCCAG
GGCCGTACGCACCCTCGCCGCCGCGTTCGCCGACTACCCCGCCACGCGCCACACCGTCGATCCGGACCGC
CACATCGAGCGGGTCACCGAGCTGCAAGAACTCTTCCTCACGCGCGTCGGGCTCGACATCGGCAAGGTGT
GGGTCGCGGACGACGGCGCCGCCGTGGCGGTCTGGACCACGCCGGAGAGCGTCGAAGCGGGGGCGGTGTT
CGCCGAGATCGGCCCGCGCATGGCCGAGTTGAGCGGTTCCCGGCTGGCCGCGCAGCAACAGATGGAAGGC
CTCCTGGCGCCGCACCGGCCCAAGGAGCCCGCGTGGTTCCTGGCCACCGTCGGAGTCTCGCCCGACCACC
AGGGCAAGGGTCTGGGCAGCGCCGTCGTGCTCCCCGGAGTGGAGGCGGCCGAGCGCGCCGGGGTGCCCGC
CTTCCTGGAGACCTCCGCGCCCCGCAACCTCCCCTTCTACGAGCGGCTCGGCTTCACCGTCACCGCCGAC
GTCGAGGTGCCCGAAGGACCGCGCACCTGGTGCATGACCCGCAAGCCCGGTGCCTGAACGCGTTAAGTCG
ACAATCAACCTCTGGATTACAAAATTTGTGAAAGATTGACTGGTATTCTTAACTATGTTGCTCCTTTTAC
GCTATGTGGATACGCTGCTTTAATGCCTTTGTATCATGCTATTGCTTCCCGTATGGCTTTCATTTTCTCC
TCCTTGTATAAATCCTGGTTGCTGTCTCTTTATGAGGAGTTGTGGCCCGTTGTCAGGCAACGTGGCGTGG
TGTGCACTGTGTTTGCTGACGCAACCCCCACTGGTTGGGGCATTGCCACCACCTGTCAGCTCCTTTCCGG
GACTTTCGCTTTCCCCCTCCCTATTGCCACGGCGGAACTCATCGCCGCCTGCCTTGCCCGCTGCTGGACA
GGGGCTCGGCTGTTGGGCACTGACAATTCCGTGGTGTTGTCGGGGAAATCATCGTCCTTTCCTTGGCTGC
TCGCCTGTGTTGCCACCTGGATTCTGCGCGGGACGTCCTTCTGCTACGTCCCTTCGGCCCTCAATCCAGC
GGACCTTCCTTCCCGCGGCCTGCTGCCGGCTCTGCGGCCTCTTCCGCGTCTTCGCCTTCGCCCTCAGACG
AGTCGGATCTCCCTTTGGGCCGCCTCCCCGCGTCGACTTTAAGACCAATGACTTACAAGGCAGCTGTAGA
TCTTAGCCACTTTTTAAAAGAAAAGGGGGGACTGGAAGGGCTAATTCACTCCCAACGAAGACAAGATCTG
CTTTTTGCTTGTACTGGGTCTCTCTGGTTAGACCAGATCTGAGCCTGGGAGCTCTCTGGCTAACTAGGGA
ACCCACTGCTTAAGCCTCAATAAAGCTTGCCTTGAGTGCTTCAAGTAGTGTGTGCCCGTCTGTTGTGTGA
CTCTGGTAACTAGAGATCCCTCAGACCCTTTTAGTCAGTGTGGAAAATCTCTAGCAGTACGTATAGTAGT
TCATGTCATCTTATTATTCAGTATTTATAACTTGCAAAGAAATGAATATCAGAGAGTGAGAGGAACTTGT
TTATTGCAGCTTATAATGGTTACAAATAAAGCAATAGCATCACAAATTTCACAAATAAAGCATTTTTTTC
ACTGCATTCTAGTTGTGGTTTGTCCAAACTCATCAATGTATCTTATCATGTCTGGCTCTAGCTATCCCGC
CCCTAACTCCGCCCATCCCGCCCCTAACTCCGCCCAGTTCCGCCCATTCTCCGCCCCATGGCTGACTAAT
TTTTTTTATTTATGCAGAGGCCGAGGCCGCCTCGGCCTCTGAGCTATTCCAGAAGTAGTGAGGAGGCTTT
TTTGGAGGCCTAGGGACGTACCCAATTCGCCCTATAGTGAGTCGTATTACGCGCGCTCACTGGCCGTCGT
TTTACAACGTCGTGACTGGGAAAACCCTGGCGTTACCCAACTTAATCGCCTTGCAGCACATCCCCCTTTC
GCCAGCTGGCGTAATAGCGAAGAGGCCCGCACCGATCGCCCTTCCCAACAGTTGCGCAGCCTGAATGGCG
AATGGG
[124 nt withheld, positions 3367-3490]
C
[91 nt withheld, positions 3492-3582]
A
[49 nt withheld, positions 3584-3632]
CCTTTGACGTTGGAGTCCACGTTCTTT
[37 nt withheld, positions 3660-3696]
ACCCTATCTCGGTCTATTCTTTTGATTTATAAGGGATTTTGCCGATTTCGGCCTATTGGTTAAAAAATGA
GCTGATTTAACAAAAATTTAACGCGAATTTTAACAAAATATTAACGCTTACAATTTAGGTGGCACTTTTC
GGGGAAATGTGCGCGGAACCCCTATTTGTTTATTTTTCTAAATACATTCAAATATGTATCCGCTCATGAG
ACAATAACCCTGATAAATGCTTCAATAATATTGAAAAAGGAAGAGTATGAGTATTCAACATTTCCGTGTC
GCCCTTATTCCCTTTTTTGCGGCATTTTGCCTTCCTGTTTTTGCTCACCCAGAAACGCTGGTGAAAGTAA
AAGATGCTGAAGATCAGTTGGGTGCACGAGTGGGTTACATCGAACTGGATCTCAACAGCGGTAAGATCCT
TGAGAGTTTTCGCCCCGAAGAACGTTTTCCAATGATGAGCACTTTTAAAGTTCTGCTATGTGGCGCGGTA
TTATCCCGTATTGACGCCGGGCAAGAGCAACTCGGTCGCCGCATACACTATTCTCAGAATGACTTGGTTG
AGTACTCACCAGTCACAGAAAAGCATCTTACGGATGGCATGACAGTAAGAGAATTATGCAGTGCTGCCAT
AACCATGAGTGATAACACTGCGGCCAACTTACTTCTGACAACGATCGGAGGACCGAAGGAGCTAACCGCT
TTTTTGCACAACATGGGGGATCATGTAACTCGCCTTGATCGTTGGGAACCGGAGCTGAATGAAGCCATAC
CAAACGACGAGCGTGACACCACGATGCCTGTAGCAATGGCAACAACGTTGCGCAAACTATTAACTGGCGA
ACTACTTACTCTAGCTTCCCGGCAACAATTAATAGACTGGATGGAGGCGGATAAAGTTGCAGGACCACTT
CTGCGCTCGGCCCTTCCGGCTGGCTGGTTTATTGCTGATAAATCTGGAGCCGGTGAGCGTGGGTCTCGCG
GTATCATTGCAGCACTGGGGCCAGATGGTAAGCCCTCCCGTATCGTAGTTATCTACACGACGGGGAGTCA
GGCAACTATGGATGAACGAAATAGACAGATCGCTGAGATAGGTGCCTCACTGATTAAGCATTGGTAACTG
TCAGACCAAGTTTACTCATATATACTTTAGATTGATTTAAAACTTCATTTTTAATTTAAAAGGATCTAGG
TGAAGATCCTTTTTGATAATCTCATGACCAAAATCCCTTAACGTGAGTTTTCGTTCCACTGAGCGTCAGA
CCCCGTAGAAAAGATCAAAGGATCTTCTTGAGATCCTTTTTTTCTGCGCGTAATCTGCTGCTTGCAAACA
AAAAAACCACCGCTACCAGCGGTGGTTTGTTTGCCGGATCAAGAGCTACCAACTCTTTTTCCGAAGGTAA
CTGGCTTCAGCAGAGCGCAGATACCAAATACTGTTCTTCTAGTGTAGCCGTAGTTAGGCCACCACTTCAA
GAACTCTGTAGCACCGCCTACATACCTCGCTCTGCTAATCCTGTTACCAGTGGCTGCTGCCAGTGGCGAT
AAGTCGTGTCTTACCGGGTTGGACTCAAGACGATAGTTACCGGATAAGGCGCAGCGGTCGGGCTGAACGG
GGGGTTCGTGCACACAGCCCAGCTTGGAGCGAACGACCTACACCGAACTGAGATACCTACAGCGTGAGCT
ATGAGAAAGCGCCACGCTTCCCGAAGGGAGAAAGGCGGACAGGTATCCGGTAAGCGGCAGGGTCGGAACA
GGAGAGCGCACGAGGGAGCTTCCAGGGGGAAACGCCTGGTATCTTTATAGTCCTGTCGGGTTTCGCCACC
TCTGACTTGAGCGTCGATTTTTGTGATGCTCGTCAGGGGGGCGGAGCCTATGGAAAAACGCCAGCAACGC
GGCCTTTTTACGGTTCCTGGCCTTTTGCTGGCCTTTTGCTCACATGTTCTTTCCTGCGTTATCCCCTGAT
TCTGTGGATAACCGTATTACCGCCTTTGAGTGAGCTGATACCGCTCGCCGCAGCCGAACGACCGAGCGCA
GCGAGTCAGTGAGCGAGGAAGCGGAAGAGCGCCCAATACGCAAACCGCCTCTCCCCGCGCGTTGGCCGAT
TCATTAATGCAGCTGGCACGACAGGTTTCCCGACTGGAAAGCGGGCAGTGAGCGCAACGCAATTAATGTG
AGTTAGCTCACTCATTAGGCACCCCAGGCTTTACACTTTATGCTTCCGGCTCGTATGTTGTGTGGAATTG
TGAGCGGATAACAATTTCACACAGGAAACAGCTATGACCATGATTACGCCAAGCGCGCAATTAACCCTCA
CTAAAGGGAACAAAAGCTGGAGCTGCAAGCTTAATGTAGTCTTATGCAATACTCTTGTAGTCTTGCAACA
TGGTAACGATGAGTTAGCAACATGCCTTACAAGGAGAGAAAAAGCACCGTGCATGCCGATTGGTGGAAGT
AAGGTGGTACGATCGTGCCTTATTAGGAAGGCAACAGACGGGTCTGACATGGATTGGACGAACCACTGAA
TTGCCGCATTGCAGAGATATTGTATTTAAGTGCCTAGCTCGATACATAAACGGGTCTCTCTGGTTAGACC
AGATCTGAGCCTGGGAGCTCTCTGGCTAACTAGGGAACCCACTGCTTAAGCCTCAATAAAGCTTGCCTTG
AGTGCTTCAAGTAGTGTGTGCCCGTCTGTTGTGTGACTCTGGTAACTAGAGATCCCTCAGACCCTTTTAG
TCAGTGTGGAAAATCTCTAGCAGTGGCGCCCGAACAGGGACTTGAAAGCGAAAGGGAAACCAGAGGAGCT
CTCTCGACGCAGGACTCGGCTTGCTGAAGCGCGCACGGCAAGAGGCGAGGGGCGGCGACTGGTGAGTACG
CCAAAAATTTTGACTAGCGGAGGCTAGAAGGAGAGAGATGGGTGCGAGAGCGTCAGTATTAAGCGGGGGA
GAATTAGATCGCGATGGGAAAAAATTCGGTTAAGGCCAGGGGGAAAGAAAAAATATAAATTAAAACATAT
AGTATGGGCAAGCAGGGAGCTAGAACGATTCGCAGTTAATCCTGGCCTGTTAGAAACATCAGAAGGCTGT
AGACAAATACTGGGACAGCTACAACCATCCCTTCAGACAGGATCAGAAGAACTTAGATCATTATATAATA
CAGTAGCAACCCTCTATTGTGTGCATCAAAGGATAGAGATAAAAGACACCAAGGAAGCTTTAGACAAGAT
AGAGGAAGAGCAAAACAAAAGTAAGACCACCGCACAGCAAGCGGCCGCTGATCTTCAGACCTGGAGGAGG
AGATATGAGGGACAATTGGAGAAGTGAATTATATAAATATAAAGTAGTAAAAATTGAACCATTAGGAGTA
GCACCCACCAAGGCAAAGAGAAGAGTGGTGCAGAGAGAAAAAAGAGCAGTGGGAATAGGAGCTTTGTTCC
TTGGGTTCTTGGGAGCAGCAGGAAGCACTATGGGCGCAGCGTCAATGACGCTGACGGTACAGGCCAGACA
ATTATTGTCTGGTATAGTGCAGCAGCAGAACAATTTGCTGAGGGCTATTGAGGCGCAACAGCATCTGTTG
CAACTCACAGTCTGGGGCATCAAGCAGCTCCAGGCAAGAATCCTGGCTGTGGAAAGATACCTAAAGGATC
AACAGCTCCTGGGGATTTGGGGTTGCTCTGGAAAACTCATTTGCACCACTGCTGTGCCTTGGAATGCTAG
TTGGAGTAATAAATCTCTGGAACAGATTTGGAATCACACGACCTGGATGGAGTGGGACAGAGAAATTAAC
AATTACACAAGCTTAATACACTCCTTAATTGAAGAATCGCAAAACCAGCAAGAAAAGAATGAACAAGAAT
TATTGGAATTAGATAAATGGGCAAGTTTGTGGAATTGGTTTAACATAACAAATTGGCTGTGGTATATAAA
ATTATTCATAATGATAGTAGGAGGCTTGGTAGGTTTAAGAATAGTTTTTGCTGTACTTTCTATAGTGAAT
AGAGTTAGGCAGGGATATTCACCATTATCGTTTCAGACCCACCTCCCAACCCCGAGGGGACCCAGAGAGG
GCCTATTTCCCATGATTCCTTCATATTTGCATATACGATACAAGGCTGTTAGAGAGATAATTAGAATTAA
TTTGACTGTAAACACAAAGATATTAGTACAAAATACGTGACGTAGAAAGTAATAATTTCTTGGGTAGTTT
GCAGTTTTAAAATTATGTTTTAAAATGGACTATCATATGCTTACCGTAACTTGAAAGTATTTCGATTTCT
TGGCTTTATATATCTTGTGGAAAGGACGAAACACCGCCAACTCACATGAGTCAACGGTTTTAGAGCTAGA
AATAGCAAGTTAAAATAAGGCTAGTCCGTTATCAACTTGAAAAAGTGGCACCGAGTCGGTGCTTTTTTAA
GCTTGGCGTAACTAGATCTTGAGACAAATGGCAGTATTCATCCACAATTTTAAAAGAAAAGGGGGGATTG
GGGGGTACAGTGCAGGGGAAAGAATAGTAGACATAATAGCAACAGACATACAAACTAAAGAATTACAAAA
ACAAATTACAAAAATTCAAAATTTTCGGGTTTATTACAGGGACAGCAGAGATCCACTTTGGCGCCGGCTC
GAGGGGG
Features (pLannotate 1.2.2; 29 found; start..end, strand, type, name):
     14..80      +  CDS            small t antigen (fragment): SV40 (simian virus 40) small t antigen
    106..317     +  promoter       EF-1α core promoter: core promoter for human elongation factor EF-1α
    318..1256    +  intron         EF-1α intron A: intron upstream of the start codon of human EF-1α
   1278..1877    +  CDS            PuroR (fragment): puromycin N-acetyltransferase; pac from Streptomyces; confers resistance to puromycin
   1893..2481    +  misc_feature   WPRE: woodchuck hepatitis virus posttranscriptional regulatory element
   2532..2551    +  misc_feature   cPPT/CTS (fragment): central polypurine tract and central termination sequence of HIV-1
   2553..2786    +  LTR            3' LTR (ΔU3): self-inactivating 3' long terminal repeat (LTR) from HIV-1
   2864..2985    +  polyA_signal   SV40 poly(A) signal: SV40 polyadenylation signal
   3025..3160    +  rep_origin     SV40 ori: SV40 origin of replication
   3181..3199    -  promoter       T7 promoter: promoter for bacteriophage T7 RNA polymerase
   3207..3362    +  CDS            lacZα (fragment): LacZα fragment of β-galactosidase; lacZ fragment
   3367..3795    +  rep_origin     f1 ori (sequence partly withheld): f1 bacteriophage origin of replication; arrow indicates direction of (+) strand synthesis
   3848..3952    +  promoter       AmpR promoter: bla
   3953..4813    +  CDS            AmpR: β-lactamase; bla; confers resistance to ampicillin, carbenicillin, and related antibiotics
   4984..5572    +  rep_origin     ori: high-copy-number ColE1/pMB1/pBR322/pUC origin of replication
   5755..5847    +  CDS            lacI (fragment): lac repressor; lacI; The lac repressor binds to the lac operator to inhibit transcription in E. coli. This inhibition can be relieved by adding lactose or isopropyl-β-D-thiogalactopyranoside (IPTG).
   5860..5881    +  protein_bind   CAP binding site: CAP binding activates transcription in the presence of cAMP. E. coli catabolite activator protein
   5896..5926    +  promoter       lac promoter: promoter for the E. coli lac operon
   5934..5950    +  protein_bind   lac operator: The lac repressor binds to the lac operator to inhibit transcription in E. coli. This inhibition can be relieved by adding lactose or isopropyl-β-D-thiogalactopyranoside (IPTG). lac repressor encoded by lacI
   5995..6013    +  promoter       T3 promoter: promoter for bacteriophage T3 RNA polymerase
   6041..6267    +  promoter       RSV promoter: Rous sarcoma virus enhancer/promoter
   6268..6448    +  LTR            5' LTR (truncated): truncated 5' long terminal repeat (LTR) from HIV-1
   6495..6620    +  misc_feature   HIV-1 Ψ: packaging signal of human immunodeficiency virus type 1
   6604..6967    +  CDS            HIV-1 gag (fragment): gag protein from human immunodeficiency virus 1; gag
   7113..7346    +  misc_feature   RRE: The Rev response element (RRE) of HIV-1 allows for Rev-dependent mRNA export from the nucleus to the cytoplasm.
   7723..7749    +  CDS            Rev (fragment): human immunodeficiency virus 1 (HIV-1) Rev protein; rev; enhances nuclear export of unspliced and incompletely spliced viral mRNAs
   7753..7993    +  promoter       U6 promoter: RNA polymerase III promoter for human U6 snRNA
   8023..8098    +  misc_RNA       gRNA scaffold: guide RNA scaffold for the Streptococcus pyogenes CRISPR/Cas9 system
   8154..8271    +  misc_feature   cPPT/CTS: central polypurine tract and central termination sequence of HIV-1
