[The description below was written by a language model from this plasmid's Addgene catalogue record and pLannotate feature annotations shown in this document.]
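Description:
ZAP70 gRNA (BRDN0001145290) is a third-generation lentiviral CRISPR guide plasmid built on the lentiGuide-Puro backbone and designed to express a single guide RNA against human ZAP70, with the guide chosen against the NM_001079.3 reference transcript. It is propagated in E. coli as a high-copy plasmid through a ColE1/pUC-type origin and selected with ampicillin via the β-lactamase gene. The 8.3 kb backbone also carries an f1 origin, an SV40 origin and poly(A) signal, and leftover lac, T7 and T3 cloning-vector elements.

The lentiviral transfer cassette begins with an RSV promoter fused to a truncated HIV-1 5' LTR, which makes genomic RNA production Tat-independent. This is followed by the Ψ packaging signal with a partial gag fragment, and by the RRE for Rev-dependent nuclear export. Downstream, a human U6 RNA polymerase III promoter drives the ZAP70-specific spacer joined to the Streptococcus pyogenes Cas9 gRNA scaffold. A cPPT/CTS element, which aids nuclear import of the viral genome, sits after the scaffold. A separate EF-1α core promoter with its intron A then expresses puromycin N-acetyltransferase, allowing selection of transduced mammalian cells. A WPRE enhances transcript expression, and the self-inactivating ΔU3 3' LTR closes the cassette and disables LTR promoter activity after integration.

The plasmid does not encode Cas9, so it must be used in cells that already express Cas9 or together with a separate Cas9 vector such as lentiCas9-Blast. It belongs to a human kinome gRNA collection and is suited to knocking out ZAP70 by lentiviral delivery.
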