Addgene plasmid #77957: ZAP70 gRNA (BRDN0001145290)
Purpose: 3rd generation lentiviral gRNA plasmid targeting human ZAP70
Depositing lab: John Doench & David Root. Depositing organization: Broad Institute. Publication: Optimized sgRNA design to maximize activity and minimize off-target effects of CRISPR-Cas9. Doench JG, Fusi N, Sullender M, Hegde M, Vaimberg EW, Donovan KF, Smith I, Tothova Z, Wilen C, Orchard R, Virgin HW, Listgarten J, Root DE. Nat Biotechnol. 2016 Jan 18. doi: 10.1038/nbt.3437. PubMed 26780180.
Backbone
  Vector backbone: lentiGuide-Puro
  Backbone manufacturer: Zhang Lab (Addgene plasmid # 52963)
  Vector type: Mammalian Expression, Lentiviral, CRISPR
  Selectable markers: Puromycin
Growth in bacteria
  Bacterial resistance: Ampicillin, 100 μg/mL
  Growth temperature: 37°C
  Growth strain: DH5alpha
  Copy number: High Copy
Gene/Insert
  Gene/Insert name: ZAP70 (alt names: ZAP70; NM_001079.3)
  gRNA/shRNA sequence: CCAACTCACATGAGTCAACG
  Species: H. sapiens (human)
  Entrez Gene: ZAP70 (a.k.a. ADMIO2, IMD48, SRK, STCD, STD, TZK, ZAP-70)
  Promoter: hU6
  Cloning method: Unknown
  Sequencing primers: 5′ U6-F; 3′ pS2-R
Terms and licenses: Academic/Nonprofit Terms; Industry Terms: Not Available to Industry
Depositor comments: The gRNA was designed to target the following Genbank reference sequence(s): NM_001079.3. Note that this plasmid does NOT contain Cas9. It should be used in conjunction with lentiCas9-Blast (Addgene #52962) or otherwise with cell lines already expressing Cas9. Browse the full kinome gRNA library at http://www.addgene.org/pooled-library/broadgpp-human-kinome/ or visit http://www.broadinstitute.org/rnai/public/ for detailed protocols and information.
How to cite: ZAP70 gRNA (BRDN0001145290) was a gift from John Doench & David Root (Addgene plasmid # 77957 ; http://n2t.net/addgene:77957 ; RRID:Addgene_77957)
