>Addgene plasmid #77957 | ZAP70 gRNA (BRDN0001145290) | depositor partial sequence | sequence record 145417 | Target Sequence
CCAACTCACATGAGTCAACG
