>Addgene plasmid #77957 | ZAP70 gRNA (BRDN0001145290) | addgene partial sequence | sequence record 188727 | hU6-F
AATACNTGACGTAGAAAGTAATAATTTCTTGGGTAGTTTGCAGTTTTAAAATTATGTTTTAAAATGGACT
ATCATATGCTTACCGTAACTTGAAAGTATTTCGATTTCTTGGCTTTATATATCTTGTGGAAAGGACGAAA
CACCGCCAACTCACATGAGTCAACGGTTTTAGAGCTAGAAATAGCAAGTTAAAATAAGGCTAGTCCGTTA
TCAACTTGAAAAAGTGGCACCGAGTCGGTGCTTTTTTAAGCTTGGCGTAACTAGATCTTGAGACAAATGG
CAGTATTCATCCACAATTTTAAAAGAAAAGGGGGGATTGGGGGGTACAGTGCAGGGGAAAGAATAGTAGA
CATAATAGCAACAGACATACAAACTAAAGAATTACAAAAACAAATTACAAAAATTCAAAATTTTCGGGTT
TATTACAGGGACAGCAGAGATCCACTTTGGCGCCGGCTCGAGGGGGCCCGGGTGCAAAGATGGATAAAGT
TTTAAACAGAGAGGAATCTTTGCAGCTAATGGACCTTCTAGGTCTTGAAAGGAGTGGGAATTGGCTCCGG
TGCCCGTCAG
